>Addgene plasmid #235828 | pME_Cp_0_2_080_tRNA_Glu2_promoter_Cr | addgene full sequence | sequence record 476037 | Addgene NGS Result
GGTCTCGGGAGCAACTAAGTGTACATTAAAAATTGACAATTCAATTTTTTTTAATTATAATATATATTAC
TTGAGACCACTCATCGCGACTAGTAGCGGCCGCTGCAGTCCGGCAAAAAAGGGCAAGGTGTCACCACCCT
GCCCTTTTTCTTTAAAACCGAAAAGATTACTTCGCGTTATGCAGGCTTCCTCGCTCACTGACTCGCTGCG
CTCGGTCGTTCGGCTGCGGCGAGCGGTATCAGCTCACTCAAAGGCGGTAATACGGTTATCCACAGAATCA
GGGGATAACGCAGGAAAGAACATGTGAGCAAAAGGCCAGCAAAAGGCCAGGAACCGTAAAAAGGCCGCGT
TGCTGGCGTTTTTCCATAGGCTCCGCCCCCCTGACGAGCATCACAAAAATCGACGCTCAAGTCAGAGGTG
GCGAAACCCGACAGGACTATAAAGATACCAGGCGTTTCCCCCTGGAAGCTCCCTCGTGCGCTCTCCTGTT
CCGACCCTGCCGCTTACCGGATACCTGTCCGCCTTTCTCCCTTCGGGAAGCGTGGCGCTTTCTCATAGCT
CACGCTGTAGGTATCTCAGTTCGGTGTAGGTCGTTCGCTCCAAGCTGGGCTGTGTGCACGAACCCCCCGT
TCAGCCCGACCGCTGCGCCTTATCCGGTAACTATCGTCTTGAGTCCAACCCGGTAAGACACGACTTATCG
CCACTGGCAGCAGCCACTGGTAACAGGATTAGCAGAGCGAGGTATGTAGGCGGTGCTACAGAGTTCTTGA
AGTGGTGGCCTAACTACGGCTACACTAGAAGAACAGTATTTGGTATCTGCGCTCTGCTGAAGCCAGTTAC
CTTCGGAAAAAGAGTTGGTAGCTCTTGATCCGGCAAACAAACCACCGCTGGTAGCGGTGGTTTTTTTGTT
TGCAAGCAGCAGATTACGCGCAGAAAAAAAGGATCTCAAGAAGATCCTTTGATCTTTTCTACGGGGTCTG
ACGCTCAGTGGAACGAAAACTCACGTTAAGGGATTTTGGTCATGAGATTATCAAAAAGGATCTTCACCTA
GATCCTTTTAAATTAAAAATGAAGTTTTAAATCAATCTAAAGTATATATGAGTAAACTTGGTCTGACAGC
TCGAGGCTTGGATTCTCACCAATAAAAAACGCCCGGCGGCAACCGAGCGTTCTGAACAAATCCAGATGGA
GTTCTGAGGTCATTACTGGATCTATCAACAGGAGTCCAAGCGAGCTCGATATCAAATTACGCCCCGCCCT
GCCACTCGTCGCAGTACTGTTGTAATTCATTAAGCATTCTGCCGACATGGAAGCCATCACAAACGGCATG
ATGAACCTGAATCGCCAGCGGCATCAGCACCTTGTCGCCTTGCGTATAATATTTGCCCATGGTGAAAACG
GGGGCGAAGAAGTTGTCCATATTGGCCACGTTTAAATCAAAACTGGTGAAACTCACCCAGGGATTGGCTG
ATACGAAAAACATATTCTCAATAAACCCTTTAGGGAAATAGGCCAGGTTTTCACCGTAACACGCCACATC
TTGCGAATATATGTGTAGAAACTGCCGGAAATCGTCGTGGTATTCACTCCAGAGTGATGAAAACGTTTCA
GTTTGCTCATGGAAAACGGTGTAACAAGGGTGAACACTATCCCATATCACCAGCTCACCGTCTTTCATTG
CCATACGAAATTCCGGATGAGCATTCATCAGGCGGGCAAGAATGTGAATAAAGGCCGGATAAAACTTGTG
CTTATTTTTCTTTACGGTCTTTAAAAAGGCCGTAATATCCAGCTGAACGGTCTGGTTATAGGTACATTGA
GCAACTGACTGAAATGCCTCAAAATGTTCTTTACGATGCCATTGGGATATATCAACGGTGGTATATCCAG
TGATTTTTTTCTCCATTTTAGCTTCCTTAGCTCCTGAAAATCTCGATAACTCAAAAAATACGCCCGGTAG
TGATCTTATTTCATTATGGTGAAAGTTGGAACCTCTTACGTGCCCGATCAACTCGAGTGCCACCTGACGT
CTAAGAAACCATTATTATCATGACATTAACCTATAAAAATAGGCGTATCACGAGGCAGAATTTCAGATAA
AAAAAATCCTTAGCTTTCGCTAAGGATGATTTCTGGAATTCGCGGCCGCTTCTAGAGCGATGAGT
Features (pLannotate 1.2.2; 8 found; start..end, strand, type, name):
     89..108     +  misc_feature   BioBrick suffix: universal suffix for all parts
    109..166     +  terminator     his operon terminator: This putative transcriptin terminator from the E. coli his operon has a 2-bp deletion introduced during synthesis. Its efficiency has not been determined.
    361..949     -  rep_origin     ori: high-copy-number ColE1/pMB1/pBR322/pUC origin of replication
   1132..1226    -  terminator     lambda t0 terminator: transcription terminator from phage lambda
   1250..1906    -  CDS            cat: CAT_ECOLX - Experimental evidence at protein level: Swiss-Prot protein existence level 1. This enzyme is an effector of chloramphenicol resistance in bacteria. From Escherichia coli. This protein is used as a marker in many commonly used cloning vectors, such as pACYC184.
   1907..2004    -  promoter       cat promoter: promoter of the E. coli cat gene encoding chloramphenicol acetyltransferase
   2090..2133    -  terminator     bacterial terminator: putative bacterial transcription terminator
   2136..2157    +  misc_feature   BioBrick prefix: BioBrick prefix for parts that do not start with "ATG"
