[The description below was written by a language model from this plasmid's Addgene catalogue record and pLannotate feature annotations shown in this document.]
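Description:
pME_Cp_0_2_080_tRNA_Glu2_promoter_Cr is a small synthetic-biology part plasmid (2,165 nt in the sequenced record) that stores a single regulatory element, the tRNA Glutamate2 promoter from Chlamydomonas reinhardtii. It belongs to a modular cloning toolkit developed for engineering the Chlamydomonas chloroplast. The 64 bp promoter was inserted into the pME_Cp_UAV_GFP backbone through BsaI sites that were destroyed during cloning, which is consistent with Golden Gate-style assembly using a Type IIS enzyme. The backbone name suggests an acceptor vector with a GFP dropout cassette that the part replaces. The record does not say this explicitly, and no GFP feature is annotated in the final sequence.

The plasmid is propagated in E. coli from a high-copy ColE1/pUC-type origin. Selection is with chloramphenicol, through the cat gene (chloramphenicol acetyltransferase) expressed from its native cat promoter and followed by the lambda t0 terminator. The cloning region is flanked by BioBrick prefix and suffix sequences. It is also bracketed by bacterial terminators, a his operon terminator on one side and a putative bacterial terminator on the other, which help insulate the stored part from read-through transcription in the bacterial host.

The automated annotation does not call the promoter insert itself. It presumably lies in the unannotated stretch between the BioBrick prefix and suffix, spanning the origin of the circular map. The plasmid has no chloroplast selection marker, homology arms or coding payload, so it is not a transformation vector in its own right. It serves instead as a source of a promoter module for building higher-level chloroplast expression constructs.
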