Addgene plasmid #235828: pME_Cp_0_2_080_tRNA_Glu2_promoter_Cr
Purpose: tRNA Glutamate2 promoter Chlamydomonas reinhardtii
Depositing lab: Tobias Erb. Depositing organization: Max Planck Institute for Terrestrial Microbiology. Publication: A modular high-throughput approach for advancing synthetic biology in the chloroplast of Chlamydomonas. Inckemann RM, Chotel T, Burgis M, Brinkmann CK, Andreas L, Baumann J, Sharma P, Klose M, Barrett J, Ries F, Paczia N, Glatter T, Mackinder LCM, Willmund F, Erb TJ. Nat Plants. 2025 Nov;11(11):2332-2349. doi: 10.1038/s41477-025-02126-2. Epub 2025 Nov 3. PubMed 41184475.
Backbone
  Vector backbone: pME_Cp_UAV_GFP
  Backbone size w/o insert (bp): 2101
  Vector type: Synthetic Biology
Growth in bacteria
  Bacterial resistance: Chloramphenicol, 25 μg/mL
  Growth temperature: 37°C
  Growth strain: DH5alpha
  Copy number: High Copy
Gene/Insert
  Gene/Insert name: tRNA Glutamate2 promoter
  Species: Chlamydomonas reinhardtii
  Insert size (bp): 64
  Mutation: none
  Cloning method: Restriction Enzyme; 5′ cloning site BsaI (destroyed during cloning); 3′ cloning site BsaI (destroyed during cloning)
  Sequencing primers: 5′ CGTATCACGAGGCAGAATTTC; 3′ CCTGCATAACGCGAAGTAATC
Terms and licenses: Academic/Nonprofit Terms; Industry Terms: Not Available to Industry
Depositor comments: Please visit https://doi.org/10.1101/2024.05.08.593163 for bioRxiv preprint.
How to cite: pME_Cp_0_2_080_tRNA_Glu2_promoter_Cr was a gift from Tobias Erb (Addgene plasmid # 235828 ; http://n2t.net/addgene:235828 ; RRID:Addgene_235828)
